>Addgene plasmid #21388 | pCM1.157 | depositor full sequence | sequence record 9882 | Author sequence
CTTTCCTGCGTTATCCCCTGATTCTGTGGATAACCGTATTACCGCCTTTGAGTGAGCTGATACCGCTCGC
CGCAGCCGAACGACCGAGCGCAGCGAGTCAGTGAGCGAGGAAGCGGAAGAGCGCCCAATACGCAAACCGC
CTCTCCCCGCGCGTTGGCCGATTCATTAATGCAGCTGGCACGACAGGTTTCCCGACTGGAAAGCGGGCAG
TGAGCGCAACGCAATTAATACGCGTACCGCTAGCCAGGAAGAGTTTGTAGAAACGCAAAAAGGCCATCCG
TCAGGATGGCCTTCTGCTTAGTTTGATGCCTGGCAGTTTATGGCGGGCGTCCTGCCCGCCACCCTCCGGG
CCGTTGCTTCACAACGTTCAAATCCGCTCCCGGCGGATTTGTCCTACTCAGGAGAGCGTTCACCGACAAA
CAACAGATAAAACGAAAGGCCCAGTCTTCCGACTGAGCCTTTCGTTTTATTTGATGCCTGGCAGTTCCCT
ACTCTCGCGTTAACGCTAGCATGGATGTTTTCCCAGTCACGACGTTGTAAAACGACGGCCAGTCTTAAGC
TCGGGCCCTGCAGCTCTAGAGCTCGAATTCTACAGGTCACTAATACCATCTAAGTAGTTGATTCATAGTG
ACTGCATATGTTGTGTTTTACAGTATTATGTAGTCTGTTTTTTATGCAAAATCTAATTTAATATATTGAT
ATTTATATCATTTTACGTTTCTCGTTCAACTTTCTTGTACAAAGTGGGATAAAAAGTTCACATTTATAAC
TCACACTCCCTTTGTTTTGTTCGTTCTCACCATTTTAGGTTACCATAGAATCATGTGCCATACATCATGT
TGCCATTTTTTCCCCCTCTCATCTCCCCCATCTTTATCATGTCATCAATTGGTATCTACCATCTCACTCC
TTTAGGAATAGCATACACATACAGTTAGTAATAATTATGTAATGAGATACCTAATACCATTAATTCCTTT
CTGTAATTTAAACTCGCCCTGCTGCTTTCACCATATGCTCTTTGATTTTTAAGTATCTTTTCCCTTTCTT
CGCAGATCTTGAAAAGATATTTTAACATCAGAGAAAAACGGCAGGTGCCCCGGTAATAACATCTTATCAG
GATAACCATTTTGGAGAATACTCATTGATACTTTTATTGATGCAGCTATTCCCCTACCCATTCATACTAC
CTCGAATGCCAAAGCACCCCCTTTATTTTTCTGTGTTATCTTAACGCTAACCCCTGTAGAATCTTCCCGG
TTTGATGTAGTCATCAAAAATTTTTCATCTTTTCTAAATTTTTAGTAACTTGAGATTTTAATTTTCTTTC
CCGCTAGTTAGATATGTTCAAATCTCACATCCCCATCAAACCAGCCCCAAGTCCCCATTCTAAACCCCTA
CCCCTTCCCAATCTGTCCATTATAATTTTAAGCACAAGTCCAAGAGCTAATATTTTTAGCAGTCTTTCAC
ATTGACCATTTTCTCGGTACCCTGTTTTTGAGACCAAAATTTTGAATTTTGAAATTGAAATACAGGGCGA
GATAAAATAATAAAGGTTGTATATTTATTCATCTTATTGAATCTGCCATTTCCTCGTTTTTGCGAGTTTA
TATACCTTCCAATTTTCTTTCTATTGTATTTTCAACTTCTAATTTTAATTCAGGGAAACTGCTTCAACGC
ATCATGAGTAAAGGAGAAGAACTTTTCACTGGAGTTGTCCCAATTCTTGTTGAATTAGATGGTGATGTTA
ATGGGCACAAATTTTCTGTCAGTGGAGAGGGTGAAGGTGATGCAACATACGGAAAACTTACCCTTAAATT
TATTTGCACTACTGGAAAACTACCTGTTCCATGGGTAAGTTTAAACATATATATACTAACTAACCCTGAT
TATTTAAATTTTCAGCCAACACTTGTCACTACTTTCTGTTATGGTGTTCAATGCTTCTCGAGATACCCAG
ATCATATGAAACGGCATGACTTTTTCAAGAGTGCCATGCCCGAAGGTTATGTACAGGAAAGAACTATATT
TTTCAAAGATGACGGGAACTACAAGACACGTAAGTTTAAACAGTTCGGTACTAACTAACCATACATATTT
AAATTTTCAGGTGCTGAAGTCAAGTTTGAAGGTGATACCCTTGTTAATAGAATCGAGTTAAAAGGTATTG
ATTTTAAAGAAGATGGAAACATTCTTGGACACAAATTGGAATACAACTATAACTCACACAATGTATACAT
CATGGCAGACAAACAAAAGAATGGAATCAAAGTTGTAAGTTTAAACATGATTTTACTAACTAACTAATCT
GATTTAAATTTTCAGAACTTCAAAATTAGACACAACATTGAAGATGGAAGCGTTCAACTAGCAGACCATT
ATCAACAAAATACTCCAATTGGCGATGGCCCTGTCCTTTTACCAGACAACCATTACCTGTCCACACAATC
TGCCCTTTCGAAAGATCCCAACGAAAAGAGAGACCACATGGTCCTTCTTGAGTTTGTAACAGCTGCTGGG
ATTACACATGGCATGGATGAACTATACAAATGCCCGGGGGATCGGTGGAGCTCCACCGGTGGCGGCCGCT
CTAGAACTAGTCCACCAAAGCCATCTGCCAAGGGAGCCAAGAAGGCCGCCAAGACCGTCGTTGCCAAGCC
AAAGGACGGAAAGAAGAGACGTCATGCCCGCAAGGAATCGTACTCCGTCTACATCTACCGTGTTCTCAAG
CAAGTTCACCCAGACACCGGAGTCTCCTCCAAGGCCATGTCTATCATGAACTCCTTCGTCAACGATGTAT
TCGAACGCATCGCTTCGGAAGCTTCCCGTCTTGCTCATTACAACAAACGCTCAACGATCTCATCCCGCGA
AATTCAAACCGCTGTCCGTTTGATTCTCCCAGGAGAACTTGCCAAGCACGCCGTGTCTGAGGGAACCAAG
GCCGTCACCAAGTACACTTCCAGCAAGTAAAATAACCCGCAATAGGATTCTTTTATCATCGAAATTTCTG
TAGATTACTTACTTCAAATAATCATGCACACAGGTTGTCCCCGTTAATTCTTTCCTTCAATCTCTTTCTC
TCTTTCACCTAGTCTGTGCCATTTCAATATGATTGCACCCCGGAAAATATCAAAAACTTCACTTAACAAG
TGATCCCATATTACAAAAATATTCAAATTCCGAAAATCGAAAGATGCATTTCCGTTTTATTTTACCGAAT
TTTGATGTTTTTGTAATGTGTTTAAACCCCTTTTACAATTAACTTATTAATGTTTTGTTTTACTCATCTC
ACTTCCCCTTCTTACTTTGTGCTTATTTTATGTTTTAGGTTTTTTTATTGTATCATAAAACTGGAAATTT
TGAAATAGGCTTCTTTCTCCCTAAACTTTTTTAACAGGTACTGTAACTGGTACATATCCTCTGCCCCACC
CCGCTCCCAACTCGTCTTTGTCTGTTTGTTTATACGAAATACAATTTTTAACGAGTATGCGGGTTTCTGT
TAGCTTCAACAATACGATCATTCAAATTTTAAAATTAAGAAACTATAAAAGCACAGTATTTACGTGAGTT
GAAACAAAATGCCTTCTCCAAATTTCTTAACACTGAAAAATTTTCGGAAAAAAAGCAGAAATTACTCCGC
AAAAAATTAAGGACATCATTCCAATATTTTTTTTTACTTATTTGATGAAAAATTAATATATTCCAATAAA
TTAAAATGAATTATCATCTCAGGAATACTGTAGAATTACTTTCAACTTTATTATACAAAGTTGGCATTAT
AAAAAAGCATTGCTTATCAATTTGTTGCAACGAACAGGTCACTATCAGTCAAAATAAAATCATTATTTGG
AGCTCCATGGTAGCGTTAACGCGGCCGCGATATCCCCTATAGTGAGTCGTATTACATGGTCATAGCTGTT
TCCTGGCAGCTCTGGCCCGTGTCTCAAAATCTCTGATGTTACATTGCACAAGATAAAAATATATCATCAT
GAACAATAAAACTGTCTGCTTACATAAACAGTAATACAAGGGGTGTTATGAGCCATATTCAACGGGAAAC
GTCGAGGCCGCGATTAAATTCCAACATGGATGCTGATTTATATGGGTATAAATGGGCTCGCGATAATGTC
GGGCAATCAGGTGCGACAATCTATCGCTTGTATGGGAAGCCCGATGCGCCAGAGTTGTTTCTGAAACATG
GCAAAGGTAGCGTTGCCAATGATGTTACAGATGAGATGGTCAGACTAAACTGGCTGACGGAATTTATGCC
TCTTCCGACCATCAAGCATTTTATCCGTACTCCTGATGATGCATGGTTACTCACCACTGCGATCCCCGGA
AAAACAGCATTCCAGGTATTAGAAGAATATCCTGATTCAGGTGAAAATATTGTTGATGCGCTGGCAGTGT
TCCTGCGCCGGTTGCATTCGATTCCTGTTTGTAATTGTCCTTTTAACAGCGATCGCGTATTTCGTCTCGC
TCAGGCGCAATCACGAATGAATAACGGTTTGGTTGATGCGAGTGATTTTGATGACGAGCGTAATGGCTGG
CCTGTTGAACAAGTCTGGAAAGAAATGCATAAACTTTTGCCATTCTCACCGGATTCAGTCGTCACTCATG
GTGATTTCTCACTTGATAACCTTATTTTTGACGAGGGGAAATTAATAGGTTGTATTGATGTTGGACGAGT
CGGAATCGCAGACCGATACCAGGATCTTGCCATCCTATGGAACTGCCTCGGTGAGTTTTCTCCTTCATTA
CAGAAACGGCTTTTTCAAAAATATGGTATTGATAATCCTGATATGAATAAATTGCAGTTTCATTTGATGC
TCGATGAGTTTTTCTAATCAGAATTGGTTAATTGGTTGTAACACTGGCAGAGCATTACGCTGACTTGACG
GGACGGCGCAAGCTCATGACCAAAATCCCTTAACGTGAGTTACGCGTCGTTCCACTGAGCGTCAGACCCC
GTAGAAAAGATCAAAGGATCTTCTTGAGATCCTTTTTTTCTGCGCGTAATCTGCTGCTTGCAAACAAAAA
AACCACCGCTACCAGCGGTGGTTTGTTTGCCGGATCAAGAGCTACCAACTCTTTTTCCGAAGGTAACTGG
CTTCAGCAGAGCGCAGATACCAAATACTGTCCTTCTAGTGTAGCCGTAGTTAGGCCACCACTTCAAGAAC
TCTGTAGCACCGCCTACATACCTCGCTCTGCTAATCCTGTTACCAGTGGCTGCTGCCAGTGGCGATAAGT
CGTGTCTTACCGGGTTGGACTCAAGACGATAGTTACCGGATAAGGCGCAGCGGTCGGGCTGAACGGGGGG
TTCGTGCACACAGCCCAGCTTGGAGCGAACGACCTACACCGAACTGAGATACCTACAGCGTGAGCATTGA
GAAAGCGCCACGCTTCCCGAAGGGAGAAAGGCGGACAGGTATCCGGTAAGCGGCAGGGTCGGAACAGGAG
AGCGCACGAGGGAGCTTCCAGGGGGAAACGCCTGGTATCTTTATAGTCCTGTCGGGTTTCGCCACCTCTG
ACTTGAGCGTCGATTTTTGTGATGCTCGTCAGGGGGGCGGAGCCTATGGAAAAACGCCAGCAACGCGGCC
TTTTTACGGTTCCTGGCCTTTTGCTGGCCTTTTGCTCACATGTT
Features (pLannotate 1.2.2; 13 found; start..end, strand, type, name):
    121..213     +  CDS            lacI (fragment): lac repressor; lacI; The lac repressor binds to the lac operator to inhibit transcription in E. coli. This inhibition can be relieved by adding lactose or isopropyl-β-D-thiogalactopyranoside (IPTG).
    268..295     -  terminator     rrnB T2 terminator: transcription terminator T2 from the E. coli rrnB gene
    427..470     +  terminator     rrnB T1 terminator: Escherichia coli rrnB; transcription terminator T1 from the E. coli rrnB gene
    517..553     -  CDS            lacZα (fragment): LacZα fragment of β-galactosidase; lacZ fragment
    624..747     -  protein_bind   attR2: mutant version of attR; recombination site for the Gateway® LR reaction LR Clonase™
   1687..2547    +  CDS            sg25: sg25 is a basic (constitutively fluorescent) green fluorescent protein published in 1997, derived from Aequorea victoria.
   2577..2601    +  misc_feature   MCS (fragment): pBluescript multiple cloning site
   2602..2967    +  CDS            his-11: H2B1_CAEEL - Experimental evidence at protein level: Swiss-Prot protein existence level 1. Core component of nucleosome. Nucleosomes wrap and compact DNA into chromatin, limiting DNA accessibility to the cellular machineries which require DNA as a template. Histones thereby play a central role in transcription regulation, DNA repair, DNA replication and chromosomal stability. DNA accessibility is regulated via a complex set of post-translational modifications of histones, also called histone code, and nucleosome remodeling. From Caenorhabditis elegans.
   3753..3773    -  protein_bind   attB3: mutant version of attB; core recombination site for the Gateway® BP reaction BP Clonase™
   3764..3849    -  protein_bind   attL1 (fragment): mutant version of attL; recombination site for the Gateway® LR reaction LR Clonase™
   3886..3904    -  promoter       T7 promoter: promoter for bacteriophage T7 RNA polymerase
   4038..4847    +  CDS            KanR: aminoglycoside phosphotransferase; aph(3')-Ia; confers resistance to kanamycin in bacteria or G418 (Geneticin®) in eukaryotes
   4994..5582    +  rep_origin     ori: high-copy-number ColE1/pMB1/pBR322/pUC origin of replication
