[The description below was written by a language model from this plasmid's Addgene catalogue record and pLannotate feature annotations shown in this document.]
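Description:
pCM1.157 is a Gateway entry clone built in the pDONRP2RP3 donor backbone, the vector that supplies the third (3′) position in multisite Gateway assemblies. It is maintained in E. coli through a high-copy ColE1/pUC-type origin and selected with kanamycin via an aminoglycoside phosphotransferase gene. The backbone also carries rrnB T1 and T2 terminators upstream of the cloning region, which insulate the insert from read-through transcription, along with a T7 promoter and small remnants of lacI and lacZα. The original attP2R and attP3 sites were consumed in the BP reaction. The feature table detects an attR2 site on one side of the insert and attB3/attL-type sequence on the other, the arrangement expected for a 3′-position entry clone ready for an LR reaction.

The roughly 3 kb C. elegans insert is catalogued as a "gld-1/cye-1 operon". The annotation does not label the gld-1 or cye-1 sequences themselves, but it does identify a green fluorescent protein coding sequence derived from Aequorea victoria, followed after a short polylinker remnant by the C. elegans histone H2B gene his-11. Unannotated stretches lie before and after this pair. This layout suggests a GFP and histone H2B reporter embedded between gld-1- and cye-1-derived regions in an operon-like arrangement, though the record does not define the exact boundaries or roles of those regions, or whether the two reading frames are fused.

The associated study examined 3′ UTRs as the main regulators of gene expression in the C. elegans germline. The clone is therefore most plausibly meant to be recombined with promoter and coding-sequence entry clones into a destination vector to make worm transgenes that report on such regulation.
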