Addgene plasmid #21388: pCM1.157
Depositing lab: Geraldine Seydoux. Depositing organization: Johns Hopkins University and School of Medicine. Publication: 3' UTRs are the primary regulators of gene expression in the C. elegans germline. Merritt C, Rasoloson D, Ko D, Seydoux G. Curr Biol. 2008 Oct 14;18(19):1476-82. doi: 10.1016/j.cub.2008.08.013. Epub 2008 Sep 25. PubMed 18818082.
Backbone
  Vector backbone: pDONRP2RP3
  Backbone size w/o insert (bp): 2641
  Vector type: Gateway
Growth in bacteria
  Bacterial resistance: Kanamycin, 50 μg/mL
  Growth temperature: 37°C
  Growth strain: DH5alpha
  Copy number: Unknown
Gene/Insert
  Gene/Insert name: gld-1/cye-1 operon in pDONRP2RP3
  Species: C. elegans (nematode)
  Insert size (bp): 3005
  Cloning method: Gateway Cloning; 5′ cloning site attP2R (destroyed during cloning); 3′ cloning site attP3 (destroyed during cloning)
  Sequencing primers: 5′ M13Forward
Terms and licenses: Academic/Nonprofit Terms; Industry Terms: Not Available to Industry
How to cite: pCM1.157 was a gift from Geraldine Seydoux (Addgene plasmid # 21388 ; http://n2t.net/addgene:21388 ; RRID:Addgene_21388)
