>Addgene plasmid #21388 | pCM1.157 | addgene partial sequence | sequence record 27175 | 21388 with GFP-R
AAGTCTTCTCCTTTCTCATGATGCGTTGAAGCAGTTTCCCTGAATTAAAATTAGAAGTTGAAAATNCAAT
AGAAAGAAAATTGGAAGGTATATAAACTCGCAAAAACGAGGAAATGGCAGATTCAATAAGATGAATAAAT
ATACAACCTTTATTATTTTATCTCGCCCTGTATTTCAATTTCAAAATTCAAAATTTTGGTCTCAAAAACA
GGGTACCGAGAAAATGGTCAATGTGAAAGACTGCTAAAAATATTAGCTCTTGGACTTGTGCTTAAAATTA
TAATGGACAGATTGGGAAGGGGTAGGGGTTTAGAATGGGGACTTGGGGCTGGTTTGATGGGGATGTGAGA
TTTGAACATATCTAACTAGCGGGAAAGAAAATTAAAATCTCAAGTTACTAAAAATTTAGAAAAGATGAAA
AATTTTTGATGACTACATCAAACCGGGAAGATTCTACAGGGGTTAGCGTTAAGATAACACAGAAAAATAA
AGGGGGTGCTTTGGCATTCGAGGTAGTATGAATGGGTAGGGGAATAGCTGCATCAATAAAAGTATCAATG
AGTATTCTCCAAAATGGTTATCCTGATAAGATGTTATTACCGGGGCACCTGCCGTTTTTCTCTGATGTTA
AAATATCTTTTCAAGATCTGCGAAGAAAGGGAAAAGATACTTAAAAATCAAAGAGCATATNGTGAANGCA
GCAGGGCGAGTTTAAATTACAGAAAGGATTATGGTATTAGGTATCTCATTACATA
